>Addgene plasmid #36026 | pDRf1-GW | depositor full sequence | sequence record 44437 | pDRf1-GW sequence 8606 bps
ACTAGTGAATTCGCGGCCATCACAAGTTTGTACAAAAAAGCTGAACGAGAAACGTAAAATGATATAAATA
TCAATATATTAAATTAGATTTTGCATAAAAAACAGACTACATAATACTGTAAAACACAACATATCCAGTC
ACTATGGCGGCCCCTCGAGGGGCCGCATTAGGCACCCCAGGCTTTACACTTTATGCTTCCGGCTCGTATA
ATGTGTGGATTTTGAGTTAGGATCCGTCGAGATTTTCAGGAGCTAAGGAAGCTAAAATGGAGAAAAAAAT
CACTGGATATACCACCGTTGATATATCCCAATGGCATCGTAAAGAACATTTTGAGGCATTTCAGTCAGTT
GCTCAATGTACCTATAACCAGACCGTTCAGCTGGATATTACGGCCTTTTTAAAGACCGTAAAGAAAAATA
AGCACAAGTTTTATCCGGCCTTTATTCACATTCTTGCCCGCCTGATGAATGCTCATCCGGAATTCCGTAT
GGCAATGAAAGACGGTGAGCTGGTGATATGGGATAGTGTTCACCCTTGTTACACCGTTTTCCATGAGCAA
ACTGAAACGTTTTCATCGCTCTGGAGTGAATACCACGACGATTTCCGGCAGTTTCTACACATATATTCGC
AAGATGTGGCGTGTTACGGTGAAAACCTGGCCTATTTCCCTAAAGGGTTTATTGAGAATATGTTTTTCGT
CTCAGCCAATCCCTGGGTGAGTTTCACCAGTTTTTGATTTAAACGTGGCCAATATGGACAACTTCTTCGC
CCCCGTTTTCACCATGGGCAAATATTATACGCAAGGGCGACAAGGTGCTGATGCCGCTGGCGATTCAGGT
TCATCATGCCGTTTGTGATGGCTTCCATGTCGGGCAGAATGCTTAATGAATTACAACAGTACTGCGATGA
GTGGCAGGGCGGGGCGTAANCGCGTGGATCCGGCTTACTAAAAGCCAGATAACAGTATGCGTATTTGCGC
GCTGATTTTTGCGGTATAAGAATATATACTGATATGTATACCCGAAGTATGTCAAAAAGAGGTATGCTAT
GAAGCAGCGTATTACAGNGACAGTTGACAGCGACAGCTATCAGTTGCTCAAGGCATATATGATGTCAATA
TCTCCGGTCTGGTAAGCACAACCATGCAGAATGAAGCCCGTCGTCTGCGTGCCGAACGCTGGAAAGCGGA
AAATCAGGAAGGGATGGCTGAGGTCGCCCGGTTTATTGAAATGAACGGCTCTTTTGCTGACGAGAACAGG
GGCTGGTGAAATGCAGTTTAAGGTTTACACCTATAAAAGAGAGAGCCGTTATCGTCTGTTTGTGGATGTA
CAGAGTGATATTATTGACACGCCCGGGCGACGGATGGTGATCCCCCTGGCCAGTGCACGTCTGCTGTCAG
ATAAAGTCNCCCGTGAACTTTACCCGGTGGTGCATATCGGGGATGAAAGCTGGCGCATGATGACCACCGA
TATGGCCAGTGTGCCGGTCTCCGTTATCGGGGAAGAAGTGGCTGATCTCAGCCACCGCGAAAATGACATC
AAAAACGCCATTAACCTGATGTTCTGGGGAATATAAATGTCAGGCTCCCTTATACACAGCCAGTCTGCAG
GTCGACCATAGTGACTGGATATGTTGTGTTTTACAGTATTATGTAGTCTGTTTTTTATGCAAAATCTAAT
TTAATATATTGATATTTATATCATTTTACGTTTCTCGTTCAGCTTTCTTGTACAAAGTGGTGTAGTTAAT
TCATGATGGCCGCTGCAGGTCGACCTCGAGGGGGGGCCCGGTACCCAATTCGCCCTATAGTGAGTCGTAT
TACGCGCGGATCCAGCTTTGGACTTCTTCGCCAGAGGTTTGGTCAAGTCTCCAATCAAGGTTGTCGGCTT
GTCTACCTTGCCAGAAATTTACGAAAAGATGGAAAAGGGTCAAATCGTTGGTAGATACGTTGTTGACACT
TCTAAATAAGCGAATTTCTTATGATTTATGATTTTTATTATTAAATAAGTTATAAAAAAAATAAGTGTAT
ACAAATTTTAAAGTGACTCTTAGGTTTTAAAACGANAATTCTTATTCTTGAGTAACTCTTTCCTGTAGGT
CAGGTTGCTTTCTCAGGTATAGCATGAGGTCGCTCTTATTGACCACACCTCTACCGGCATGCCAATTCAC
TGGCCGTCGTTTTACAACGTCGTGACTGGGAAAACCCTGGCGTTACCCAACTTAATCGCCTTGCAGCACA
TCCCCCTTTCGCCAGCTGGCGTAATAGCGAAGAGGCCCGCACCGATCGCCCTTCCCAACAGTTGCGCAGC
CTGAATGGCGAATGGCGCCTGATGCGGTATTTTCTCCTTACGCATCTGTGCGGTATTTCACACCGCATAA
TCGGATCGTACTTGTTACCCATCATTGAATTTTGAACATCCGAACCTGGGAGTTTTCCCTGAAACAGATA
GTATATTTGAACCTGTATAATAATATATAGTCTAGCGCTTTACGGAAGACAATGTATGTATTTCGGTTCC
TGGAGAAACTATTGCATCTATTGCATAGGTAATCTTGCACGTCGCATCCCCGGTTCATTTTCTGCGTTTC
CATCTTGCACTTCAATAGCATATCTTTGTTAACGAAGCATCTGTGCTTCATTTTGTAGAACAAAAATGCA
ACGCGAGAGCGCTAATTTTTCAAACAAAGAATCTGAGCTGCATTTTTACAGAACAGAAATGCAACGCGAA
AGCGCTATTTTACCAACGAAGAATCTGTGCTTCATTTTTGTAAAACAAAAATGCAACGCGAGAGCGCTAA
TTTTTCAAACAAAGAATCTGAGCTGCATTTTTACAGAACAGAAATGCAACGCGAGAGCGCTATTTTACCA
ACAAAGAATCTATACTTCTTTTTTGTTCTACAAAAATGCATCCCGAGAGCGCTATTTTTCTAACAAAGCA
TCTTAGATTACTTTTTTTCTCCTTTGTGCGCTCTATAATGCAGTCTCTTGATAACTTTTTGCACTGTAGG
TCCGTTAAGGTTAGAAGAAGGCTACTTTGGTGTCTATTTTCTCTTCCATAAAAAAAGCCTGACTCCACTT
CCCGCGTTTACTGATTACTAGCGAAGCTGCGGGTGCATTTTTTCAAGATAAAGGCATCCCCGATTATATT
CTATACCGATGTGGATTGCGCATACTTTGTGAACAGAAAGTGATAGCGTTGATGATTCTTCATTGGTCAG
AAAATTATGAACGGTTTCTTCTATTTTGTCTCTATATACTACGTATAGGAAATGTTTACATTTTCGTATT
GTTTTCGATTCACTCTATGAATAGTTCTTACTACAATTTTTTTGTCTAAAGAGTAATACTAGAGATAAAC
ATAAAAAATGTAGAGGTCGAGTTTAGATGCAAGTTCAAGGAGCGAAAGGTGGATGGGTAGGTTATATAGG
GATATAGCACAGAGATATATAGCAAAGAGATACTTTTGAGCAATGTTTGTGGAAGCGGTATTCGCAATAT
TTTAGTAGCTCGTTACAGTCCGGTGCGTTTTTGGTTTTTTGAAAGTGCGTCTTCAGAGCGCTTTTGGTTT
TCAAAAGCGCTCTGAAGTTCCTATACTTTCTAGCTAGAGAATAGGAACTTCGGAATAGGAACTTCAAAGC
GTTTCCGAAAACGAGCGCTTCCGAAAATGCAACGCGAGCTGCGCACATACAGCTCACTGTTCACGTCGCA
CCTATATCTGCGTGTTGCCTGTATATATATATACATGAGAAGAACGGCATAGTGCGTGTTTATGCTTAAA
TGCGTACTTATATGCGTCTATTTATGTAGGATGAAAGGTAGTCTAGTACCTCCTGTGATATTATCCCATT
CCATGCGGGGTATCGTATGCTTCCTTCAGCACTACCCTTTAGCTGTTCTATATGCTGCCACTCCTCAATT
GGATTAGTCTCATCCTTCAATGCTATCATTTCCTTTGATATTGGATCGATCCGATGATAAGCTGTCAAAC
ATGAGAATTGGGTAATAACTGATATAATTAAATTGAAGCTCTAATTTGTGAGTTTAGTATACATGCATTT
ACTTATAATACAGTTTTTTAGTTTTGCTGGCCGCATCTTCTCAAATATGCTTCCCAGCCTGCTTTTCTGT
AACGTTCACCCTCTACCTTAGCATCCCTTCCCTTTGCAAATAGTCCTCTTCCAACAATAATAATGTCAGA
TCCTGTAGAGACCACATCATCCACGGTTCTATACTGTTGACCCAATGCGTCTCCCTTGTCATCTAAACCC
ACACCGGGTGTCATAATCAACCAATCGTAACCTTCATCTCTTCCACCCATGTCTCTTTGAGCAATAAAGC
CGATAACAAAATCTTTGTCGCTCTTCGCAATGTCAACAGTACCCTTAGTATATTCTCCAGTAGATAGGGA
GCCCTTGCATGACAATTCTGCTAACATCAAAAGGCCTCTAGGTTCCTTTGTTACTTCTTCTGCCGCCTGC
TTCAAACCGCTAACAATACCTGGGCCCACCACACCGTGTGCATTCGTAATGTCTGCCCATTCTGCTATTC
TGTATACACCCGCAGAGTACTGCAATTTGACTGTATTACCAATGTCAGCAAATTTTCTGTCTTCGAAGAG
TAAAAAATTGTACTTGGCGGATAATGCCTTTAGCGGCTTAACTGTGCCCTCCATGGAAAAATCAGTCAAG
ATATCCACATGTGTTTTTAGTAAACAAATTTTGGGACCTAATGCTTCAACTAACTCCAGTAATTCCTTGG
TGGTACGAACATCCAATGAAGCACACAAGTTTGTTTGCTTTTCGTGCATGATATTAAATAGCTTGGCAGC
AACAGGACTAGGATGAGTAGCAGCACGTTCCTTATATGTAGCTTTCGACATGATTTATCTTCGTTTCCTG
CATGTTTTTGTTCTGTGCAGTTGGGTTAAGAATACTGGGCAATTTCATGTTTCTTCAACACTACATATGC
GTATATATACCAATCTAAGTCTGTGCTCCTTCCTTCGTTCTTCCTTCTGTTCGGAGATTACCGAATCAAA
AAAATTTCAAGGAAACCGAAATCAAAAAAAAGAATAAAAAAAAAATGATGAATTGAAAAGCTAATTCTTG
AAGACGAAAGGGCCTCGTGATACGCCTATTTTTATAGGTTAATGTCATGATAATAATGGTTTCTTAGACG
TCAGGTGGCACTTTTCGGGGAAATGTGCGCGGAACCCCTATTTGTTTATTTTTCTAAATACATTCAAATA
TGTATCCGCTCATGAGACAATAACCCTGATAAATGCTTCAATAATATTGAAAAAGGAAGAGTATGAGTAT
TCAACATTTCCGTGTCGCCCTTATTCCCTTTTTTGCGGCATTTTGCCTTCCTGTTTTTGCTCACCCAGAA
ACGCTGGTGAAAGTAAAAGATGCTGAAGATCAGTTGGGTGCACGAGTGGGTTACATCGAACTGGATCTCA
ACAGCGGTAAGATCCTTGAGAGTTTTCGCCCCGAAGAACGTTTTCCAATGATGAGCACTTTTAAAGTTCT
GCTATGTGGCGCGGTATTATCCCGTATTGACGCCGGGCAAGAGCAACTCGGTCGCCGCATACACTATTCT
CAGAATGACTTGGTTGAGTACTCACCAGTCACAGAAAAGCATCTTACGGATGGCATGACAGTAAGAGAAT
TATGCAGTGCTGCCATAACCATGAGTGATAACACTGCGGCCAACTTACTTCTGACAACGATCGGAGGACC
GAAGGAGCTAACCGCTTTTTTGCACAACATGGGGGATCATGTAACTCGCCTTGATCGTTGGGAACCGGAG
CTGAATGAAGCCATACCAAACGACGAGCGTGACACCACGATGCCTGTAGCAATGGCAACAACGTTGCGCA
AACTATTAACTGGCGAACTACTTACTCTAGCTTCCCGGCAACAATTAATAGACTGGATGGAGGCGGATAA
AGTTGCAGGACCACTTCTGCGCTCGGCCCTTCCGGCTGGCTGGTTTATTGCTGATAAATCTGGAGCCGGT
GAGCGTGGGTCTCGCGGTATCATTGCAGCACTGGGGCCAGATGGTAAGCCCTCCCGTATCGTAGTTATCT
ACACGACGGGGAGTCAGGCAACTATGGATGAACGAAATAGACAGATCGCTGAGATAGGTGCCTCACTGAT
TAAGCATTGGTAACTGTCAGACCAAGTTTACTCATATATACTTTAGATTGATTTAAAACTTCATTTTTAA
TTTAAAAGGATCTAGGTGAAGATCCTTTTTGATAATCTCATGACCAAAATCCCTTAACGTGAGTTTTCGT
TCCACTGAGCGTCAGACCCCGTAGAAAAGATCAAAGGATCTTCTTGAGATCCTTTTTTTCTGCGCGTAAT
CTGCTGCTTGCAAACAAAAAAACCACCGCTACCAGCGGTGGTTTGTTTGCCGGATCAAGAGCTACCAACT
CTTTTTCCGAAGGTAACTGGCTTCAGCAGAGCGCAGATACCAAATACTGTTCTTCTAGTGTAGCCGTAGT
TAGGCCACCACTTCAAGAACTCTGTAGCACCGCCTACATACCTCGCTCTGCTAATCCTGTTACCAGTGGC
TGCTGCCAGTGGCGATAAGTCGTGTCTTACCGGGTTGGACTCAAGACGATAGTTACCGGATAAGGCGCAG
CGGTCGGGCTGAACGGGGGGTTCGTGCACACAGCCCAGCTTGGAGCGAACGACCTACACCGAACTGAGAT
ACCTACAGCGTGAGCTATGAGAAAGCGCCACGCTTCCCGAAGGGAGAAAGGCGGACAGGTATCCGGTAAG
CGGCAGGGTCGGAACAGGAGAGCGCACGAGGGAGCTTCCAGGGGGAAACGCCTGGTATCTTTATAGTCCT
GTCGGGTTTCGCCACCTCTGACTTGAGCGTCGATTTTTGTGATGCTCGTCAGGGGGGCGGAGCCTATGGA
AAAACGCCAGCAACGCGGCCTTTTTACGGTTCCTGGCCTTTTGCTGGCCTTTTGCTCACATGTTCTTTCC
TGCGTTATCCCCTGATTCTGTGGATAACCGTATTACCGCCTTTGAGTGAGCTGATACCGCTCGCCGCAGC
CGAACGACCGAGCGCAGCGAGTCAGTGAGCGAGGAAGCGGAAGAGCGCCCAATACGCAAACCGCCTCTCC
CCGCGCGTTGGCCGATTCATTAATGCAGCTGGCACGACAGGTTTCCCGACTGGAAAGCGGGCAGTGAGCG
CAACGCAATTAATGTGAGTTAGCTCACTCATTAGGCACCCCAGGCTTTACACTTTATGCTTCCGGCTCGT
ATGTTGTGTGGAATTGTGAGCGGATAACAATTTCACACAGGAAACAGCTATGACCATGATTACGCCAAGC
TTACCGCATCAGGAAATTGTAAGCGTTAATATTTTGTTAAAATTCGCGTTAAATTTTTGTTAAATCAGCT
CATTTTTTAACCAATAGGCCGAAATCGGCAAAATCCCTTATAAATCAAAAGAATAGACCGAGATAGGGT
[37 nt withheld, positions 7490-7526]
AAAGAACGTGGACTCCAACGTCAAAGG
[49 nt withheld, positions 7554-7602]
T
[91 nt withheld, positions 7604-7694]
G
[124 nt withheld, positions 7696-7819]
CCATTCGCCAAGCTTCCTGAAACGGAGAAACATAAACAGGCATTGCTGGGATCACCCATACATCACTCTG
TTTTGCCTGACCTTTTCCGGTAATTTGAAAACAAACCCGGTCTCGAAGCGGAGATCCGGCGATAATTACC
GCAGAAATAAACCCATACACGAGACGTAGAACCAGCCGCACATGGCCGGAGAAACTCCTGCGAGAATTTC
GTAAACTCGCGCGCATTGCATCTGTATTTCCTAATGCGGCACTTCCAGGCCTCGATCGAGACCGTTTATC
CATTGCTTTTTTGTTGTCTTTTTCCCTCGTTCACAGAAAGTCTGAAGAAGCTATAGTAGAACTATGAGCT
TTTTTTGTTTCTGTTTTCCTTTTTTTTTTTTTTACCTCTGTGGAAATTGTTACTCTCACACTCTTTAGTT
CGTTTGTTTGTTTTGTTTATTCCAATTATGACCGGTGACGAAACGTGGTCGATGGTGGGTACCGCTTATG
CTCCCCTCCATTAGTTTCGATTATATAAAAAGGCCAAATATTGTATTATTTTCAAATGTCCTATCATTAT
CGTCTAACATCTAATTTCTCTTAAATTTTTTCTCTTTCTTTCCTATAACACCAATAGTGAAAATCTTTTT
TTCTTCTATATCTACAAAAACTTTTTTTTTCTATCAACCTCGTTGATAAATTTTTTCTTTAACAATCGTT
AATAATTAATTAATTGGAAAATAACCATTTTTTCTCTCTTTTATACACACATTCAAAAGAAAGAAAAAAA
ATATACCCCAGCCTCGA
Features (pLannotate 1.2.2; 29 found; start..end, strand, type, name):
     22..146     +  protein_bind   attR1: mutant version of attR; recombination site for the Gateway® LR reaction LR Clonase™
    183..213     +  promoter       lac UV5 promoter: E. coli lac promoter with an "up" mutation
    237..266     +  promoter       cat promoter (fragment): promoter of the E. coli cat gene encoding chloramphenicol acetyltransferase
    267..951     +  CDS            CmR (fragment): chloramphenicol acetyltransferase confers resistance to chloramphenicol
   1108..1266    +  CDS            ccdA (fragment): CCDA_ECO57 - Also known as H, letA. Experimental evidence at protein level: Swiss-Prot protein existence level 1. Antitoxin component of a type II toxin-antitoxin (TA) system which inhibits the post-segregational killing (PSK) of plasmid-free cells, also referred to as a plasmid addiction system. Binds to and blocks the activity of CcdB; will also remove bound CcdB protein from the CcdB-GyrA complex by forming a CcdA-CcdB complex, a process termed rejuvenation. Functions as a transcriptional corepressor for the ccdAB operon, repression also requires CcdB (By similarity). From Escherichia coli
   1271..1576    +  CDS            ccdB: CcdB, a bacterial toxin that poisons DNA gyrase; ccdB; Plasmids containing the ccdB gene cannot be propagated in standard E. coli strains.
   1617..1741    -  protein_bind   attR2: mutant version of attR; recombination site for the Gateway® LR reaction LR Clonase™
   1769..1795    +  misc_feature   MCS (fragment): pBluescript multiple cloning site
   1804..1822    -  promoter       T7 promoter: promoter for bacteriophage T7 RNA polymerase
   1823..1966    +  CDS            ADH1 (fragment): ADH1_YEAST - Also known as ADC1. Experimental evidence at protein level: Swiss-Prot protein existence level 1. This isozyme preferentially catalyzes the conversion of primary unbranched alcohols to their corresponding aldehydes. Also shows activity toward secondary alcohols. From Saccharomyces cerevisiae (strain ATCC 204508 / S288c) (Baker's yeast).
   1970..2157    +  terminator     ADH1 terminator: S. cerevisiae ADH1; transcription terminator for the S. cerevisiae alcohol dehydrogenase 1 (ADH1) gene
   2165..2322    +  CDS            lacZα (fragment): LacZα fragment of β-galactosidase; lacZ fragment
   2328..2379    -  misc_feature   bom (fragment): basis of mobility region from pBR322
   2384..2467    +  CDS            RAF1 (fragment): RAF_YEAST - Experimental evidence at transcript level: Swiss-Prot protein existence level 2. Antagonizes transcriptional repression of recombinase FLP by REP1-REP2. May play a role in plasmid partitioning. From Saccharomyces cerevisiae (strain ATCC 204508 / S288c) (Baker's yeast).
   2621..3967    -  rep_origin     2μ ori: yeast 2μ plasmid origin of replication
   3972..3988    -  promoter       tet promoter (fragment): E. coli promoter for tetracycline efflux protein gene
   4078..4881    -  CDS            URA3: orotidine-5'-phosphate decarboxylase, required for uracil biosynthesis; S. cerevisiae URA3; yeast auxotrophic marker, counterselectable with 5-fluoroorotic acid (5-FOA)
   4882..5097    -  promoter       URA3 promoter: S. cerevisiae URA3
   5208..5312    +  promoter       AmpR promoter: bla
   5313..6173    +  CDS            AmpR: β-lactamase; bla; confers resistance to ampicillin, carbenicillin, and related antibiotics
   6344..6932    +  rep_origin     ori: high-copy-number ColE1/pMB1/pBR322/pUC origin of replication
   7115..7207    +  CDS            lacI (fragment): lac repressor; lacI; The lac repressor binds to the lac operator to inhibit transcription in E. coli. This inhibition can be relieved by adding lactose or isopropyl-β-D-thiogalactopyranoside (IPTG).
   7220..7241    +  protein_bind   CAP binding site: CAP binding activates transcription in the presence of cAMP. E. coli catabolite activator protein
   7256..7286    +  promoter       lac promoter: promoter for the E. coli lac operon
   7294..7310    +  protein_bind   lac operator: The lac repressor binds to the lac operator to inhibit transcription in E. coli. This inhibition can be relieved by adding lactose or isopropyl-β-D-thiogalactopyranoside (IPTG). lac repressor encoded by lacI
   7391..7819    -  rep_origin     f1 ori (sequence partly withheld): f1 bacteriophage origin of replication; arrow indicates direction of (+) strand synthesis
   7830..8084    -  CDS            BRP1 (fragment): BRP1_YEAST - Protein predicted: Swiss-Prot protein existence level 4. From Saccharomyces cerevisiae (strain ATCC 204508 / S288c) (Baker's yeast).
   8186..8202    -  promoter       ARG4 promoter (fragment): S. cerevisiae ARG4
   8307..8390    +  CDS            YG007_YEAST: Protein predicted: Swiss-Prot protein existence level 4. From Saccharomyces cerevisiae (strain ATCC 204508 / S288c) (Baker's yeast).
