[The description below was written by a language model from this plasmid's Addgene catalogue record and pLannotate feature annotations shown in this document.]
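Description:
pDRf1-GW is an empty yeast expression backbone made Gateway-compatible: according to the record, an Invitrogen Gateway cloning cassette was inserted into the multiple cloning site of the parent vector pDRf1. It is an E. coli–yeast shuttle plasmid. In bacteria it replicates from a high-copy ColE1/pUC-type origin and is selected with ampicillin (AmpR, β-lactamase). In Saccharomyces cerevisiae it is maintained episomally through the 2μ origin and selected by uracil prototrophy via URA3 under its own promoter, a marker that can also be counterselected with 5-FOA. An f1 origin is present as well, allowing single-stranded DNA production.

The destination cassette consists of attR1 and attR2 sites flanking a chloramphenicol resistance gene and the ccdB gyrase toxin gene. In an LR Clonase reaction, a gene of interest from an entry clone replaces this cassette, and loss of ccdB provides negative selection against unrecombined vector in standard E. coli strains. The ccdB annotation notes that such plasmids cannot be propagated in standard strains, although the catalogue entry lists DH5alpha as the growth strain. Downstream of attR2 lie a residual pBluescript polylinker fragment, a T7 promoter, and the ADH1 terminator, which would terminate transcripts of the inserted gene. The yeast promoter driving expression is not named in the record. The region upstream of attR1 is annotated only with small fragments of yeast loci (BRP1, YG007), which presumably mark the promoter region. The listed backbone size of 9100 bp differs from the 8,606 nt depositor sequence. The associated publication concerns ammonium uptake, consistent with use for expressing heterologous proteins in yeast.
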