Addgene plasmid #36026: pDRf1-GW
Purpose: (Empty Backbone)
Depositing lab: Wolf Frommer & Dominique Loque. Depositing organization: Carnegie Institution for Science. Publication: A cytosolic trans-activation domain essential for ammonium uptake. Loque D, Lalonde S, Looger LL, von Wiren N, Frommer WB. Nature. 2007 Mar 8;446(7132):195-8. Epub 2007 Feb 11. 10.1038/nature05579 PubMed 17293878.
Backbone
  Vector backbone: pDRf1
  Backbone size (bp): 9100
  Modifications to backbone: Insertion of a GW cloning cassette from invitrogen in the msc
  Vector type: Yeast Expression
  Selectable markers: URA3
Growth in bacteria
  Bacterial resistance: Ampicillin, 100 μg/mL
  Growth temperature: 37°C
  Growth strain: DH5alpha
  Copy number: High Copy
Terms and licenses: Academic/Nonprofit Terms; Industry Terms: Not Available to Industry
How to cite: pDRf1-GW was a gift from Wolf Frommer & Dominique Loque (Addgene plasmid # 36026 ; http://n2t.net/addgene:36026 ; RRID:Addgene_36026)
