>Addgene plasmid #36026 | pDRf1-GW | addgene partial sequence | sequence record 47731 | URA3-F 5'-GAGAAGATGCGGCCAGCAAAA-3'
GTAATGCATGTATACTAAACTCACAAATTAGAGCTTCAATTTAATTATATCAGTTATTACCCAATTCTCA
TGTTTGACAGCTTATCATCGGATCGATCCAATATCAAAGGAAATGATAGCATTGAAGGATGAGACTAATC
CAATTGAGGAGTGGCAGCATATAGAACAGCTAAAGGGTAGTGCTGAAGGAAGCATACGATACCCCGCATG
GAATGGGATAATATCACAGGAGGTACTAGACTACCTTTCATCCTACATAAATAGACGCATATAAGTACGC
ATTTAAGCATAAACACGCACTATGCCGTTCTTCTCATGTATATATATATACAGGCAACACGCAGATATAG
GTGCGACGTGAACAGTGAGCTGTATGTGCGCAGCTCGCGTTGCATTTTCGGAAGCGCTCGTTTTCGGAAA
CGCTTTGAAGTTCCTATTCCGAAGTTCCTATTCTCTAGCTAGAAAGTATAGGAACTTCAGAGCGCTTTTG
AAAACCAAAAGCGCTCTGAAGACGCACTTTCAAAAAACCAAAAACGCACCGGACTGTAACGAGCTACTAA
AATATTGCGAATACCGCTTCCACAAACATTGCTCAAAAGTATCTCTTTGCTATATATCTCTGTGCTATAT
CCCTATATAACCTACCCATCCACCTTTCGCTCCTTGAACTTGCATCTAAACTCGACCTCTACATTTTTTA
TGTTTATCTCTAGTATTACTCTTTAGACAAAAAAATTGTAGTAAGAACTATTCATAGAGTGAATCGAAAA
CAATACGAAAATGTAAACATTTCCTATACGTAGTATATAGAGACAAAATAGAAGAAACCGTTCATAATTT
TCTGACCAATGAAGAATCATCAACGCTATCACTTTCTGTTCACAAAGTATGCGCAT
