>Addgene plasmid #36026 | pDRf1-GW | addgene partial sequence | sequence record 47732 | CAT-R 5'-GCAACTGACTGAAATGCCTC-3'
ACGGTGGTATATCCAGTGATTTTTTTCTCCATTTTAGCTTCCTTAGCTCCTGAAAATCTCGACGGATCCT
AACTCAAAATCCACACATTATACGAGCCGGAAGCATAAAGTGTAAAGCCTGGGGTGCCTAATGCGGCCCC
TCGAGGGGCCGCCATAGTGACTGGATATGTTGTGTTTTACAGTATTATGTAGTCTGTTTTTTATGCAAAA
TCTAATTTAATATATTGATATTTATATCATTTTACGTTTCTCGTTCAGCTTTTTTGTACAAACTTGTGAT
GGCCGCGAATTCACTAGTCGAGGCTGGGGTATATTTTTTTTCTTTCTTTTGAATGTGTGTATAAAAGAGA
GAAAAAATGGTTATTTTCCAATTAATTAATTATTAACGATTGTTAAAGAAAAAATTTATCAACGAGGTTG
ATAGAAAAAAAAAGTTTTTGTAGATATAGAAGAAAAAAAGATTTTCACTATTGGTGTTATAGGAAAGAAA
GAGAAAAAATTTAAGAGAAATTAGATGTTAGACGATAATGATAGGACATTTGAAAATAATACAATATTTG
GCCTTTTTATATAATCGAAACTAATGGAGGGGAGCATAAGCGGTACCCACCATCGACCACGTTTCGTCAC
CGGTCATAATTGGAATAAACAAAACAAACAAACGAACTAAAGAGTGTGAGAGTAACAATTTCCACAGAGG
TAAAAAAAAAAAAAAGGAAAACAGAAACAAAAAAAGCTCATAGTTCTACTATAGCTTCTTCAGACTTTCT
GTGAACGAGGGAAAAAGACAACAAAAAAGCAATGGATAAACGGTCTCGATCGAGGCCTGGAA
